>Addgene plasmid #103695 | LSB-hsa-miR-640 | depositor full sequence | sequence record 196438 | Full Sequence
AATTGAGGGGATAACGCAGGAAAGAACATGTGAGCAAAAGGCCAGCAAAAGGCCAGGAACCGTAAAAAGG
CCGCGTTGCTGGCGTTTTTCCATAGGCTCCGCCCCCCTGACGAGCATCACAAAAATCGACGCTCAAGTCA
GAGGTGGCGAAACCCGACAGGACTATAAAGATACCAGGCGTTTCCCCCTGGAAGCTCCCTCGTGCGCTCT
CCTGTTCCGACCCTGCCGCTTACCGGATACCTGTCCGCCTTTCTCCCTTCGGGAAGCGTGGCGCTTTCTC
ATAGCTCACGCTGTAGGTATCTCAGTTCGGTGTAGGTCGTTCGCTCCAAGCTGGGCTGTGTGCACGAACC
CCCCGTTCAGCCCGACCGCTGCGCCTTATCCGGTAACTATCGTCTTGAGTCCAACCCGGTAAGACACGAC
TTATCGCCACTGGCAGCAGCCACTGGTAACAGGATTAGCAGAGCGAGGTATGTAGGCGGTGCTACAGAGT
TCTTGAAGTGGTGGCCTAACTACGGCTACACTAGAAGAACAGTATTTGGTATCTGCGCTCTGCTGAAGCC
AGTTACCTTCGGAAAAAGAGTTGGTAGCTCTTGATCCGGCAAACAAACCACCGCTGGTAGCGGTGGTTTT
TTTGTTTGCAAGCAGCAGATTACGCGCAGAAAAAAAGGATCTCAAGAAGATCCTTTGATCTTTTCTACGG
GGTCTGACGCTCAGTGGAACGAAAACTCACGTTAAGGGATTTTGGTCATGAGATTATCAAAAAGGATCTT
CACCTAGATCCTTTTAAATTAAAAATGAAGTTTTAAATCAATCTAAAGTATATATGAGTAAACTTGGTCT
GACAGTTACCAATGCTTAATCAGTGAGGCACCTATCTCAGCGATCTGTCTATTTCGTTCATCCATAGTTG
CCTGACTCCCCGTCGTGTAGATAACTACGATACGGGAGGGCTTACCATCTGGCCCCAGTGCTGCAATGAT
ACCGCGAGAACCACGCTCACCGGCTCCAGATTTATCAGCAATAAACCAGCCAGCCGGAAGGGCCGAGCGC
AGAAGTGGTCCTGCAACTTTATCCGCCTCCATCCAGTCTATTAATTGTTGCCGGGAAGCTAGAGTAAGTA
GTTCGCCAGTTAATAGTTTGCGCAACGTTGTTGCCATTGCTACAGGCATCGTGGTGTCACGCTCGTCGTT
TGGTATGGCTTCATTCAGCTCCGGTTCCCAACGATCAAGGCGAGTTACATGATCCCCCATGTTGTGCAAA
AAAGCGGTTAGCTCCTTCGGTCCTCCGATCGTTGTCAGAAGTAAGTTGGCCGCAGTGTTATCACTCATGG
TTATGGCAGCACTGCATAATTCTCTTACTGTCATGCCATCCGTAAGATGCTTTTCTGTGACTGGTGAGTA
CTCAACCAAGTCATTCTGAGAATAGTGTATGCGGCGACCGAGTTGCTCTTGCCCGGCGTCAATACGGGAT
AATACCGCGCCACATAGCAGAACTTTAAAAGTGCTCATCATTGGAAAACGTTCTTCGGGGCGAAAACTCT
CAAGGATCTTACCGCTGTTGAGATCCAGTTCGATGTAACCCACTCGTGCACCCAACTGATCTTCAGCATC
TTTTACTTTCACCAGCGTTTCTGGGTGAGCAAAAACAGGAAGGCAAAATGCCGCAAAAAAGGGAATAAGG
GCGACACGGAAATGTTGAATACTCATACTCTTCCTTTTTCAATATTATTGAAGCATTTATCAGGGTTATT
GTCTCATGAGCGGATACATATTTGAATGTAGCTCCGAATTTCTCGAGGGCTTGTCGACGACGGCGGTCTC
CGTCGTCAGGATCATGAATTCGACCCGCCTGCCACCATGACCGAGTACAAGCCCACGGTGCGCCTCGCCA
CCCGCGACGACGTCCCCCGGGCCGTACGCACCCTCGCCGCCGCGTTCGCCGACTACCCCGCCACGCGCCA
CACCGTCGACCCGGACCGCCACATCGAGCGGGTCACCGAGCTGCAAGAACTCTTCCTCACGCGCGTCGGG
CTCGACATCGGCAAGGTGTGGGTCGCGGACGACGGCGCCGCGGTGGCGGTCTGGACCACGCCGGAGAGCG
TCGAAGCGGGGGCGGTGTTCGCCGAGATCGGCCCGCGCATGGCCGAGTTGAGCGGTTCCCGGCTGGCCGC
GCAGCAACAGATGGAAGGCCTCCTGGCGCCGCACCGGCCCAAGGAGCCCGCGTGGTTCCTGGCCACCGTC
GGCGTCTCGCCCGACCACCAGGGCAAGGGTCTGGGCAGCGCCGTCGTGCTCCCCGGAGTGGAGGCGGCCG
AGCGCGCCGGGGTGCCCGCCTTCCTGGAGACATCCGCGCCCCGCAACCTCCCCTTCTACGAGCGGCTCGG
CTTCACCGTCACCGCCGACGTCGAGGTGCCCGAAGGACCGCGCACCTGGTGCATGACCCGCAAGCCCGGT
GCCTGATACGCGTGAATTCACTCCTCAGGTGCAGGCTGCCTATCAGAAGGTGGTGGCTGGTGTGGCCAAT
GCCCTGGCTCACAAATACCACTGAGATCTTTTTCCCTCTGCCAAAAATTATGGGGACATCATGAAGCCCC
TTGAGCATCTGACTTCTGGCTAATAAAGGAAATTTATTTTCATTGCAATAGTGTGTTGGAATTTTTTGTG
TCTCTCACTCGGAAGGACATATGGGAGGGCAAATCATTTAAAACATCAGAATGAGTATTTGGTTTAGAGT
TTGGCAACATATGCCCATATGCTGGCTGCCATGAACAAAGGTTGGCTATAAAGAGGTCATCAGTATATGA
AACAGCCCCCTGCTGTCCATTCCTTATTCCATAGAAAAGCCTTGACTTGAGGTTAGATTTTTTTTATATT
TTGTTTTGTGTTATTTTTTTCTTTAACATCCCTAAAATTTTCCTTACATGTTTTACTAGCCAGATTTTTC
CTCCTCTCCTGACTACTCCCAGTCATAGCTGTCCCTCTTCTCTTATGGAGATCCCTCGACCTGCAGCCCA
AGCTTGAATTCTCTAGAATTACCCTGTTATCCCTATGCTTGGTTTACCGAGCTCTTATTGGTTTTCAAAC
TTCATTGACTGTGCCCAACGCGCCTGGGAGCTCACGGGGACAGCCCCCCCCCAAAGCCCCCAGGGATGTA
ATTACGTCCCTCCCCCGCTAGGGGGCAGCAGCGAGCCGCCCGGGGCTCCGCTCCGGTCCGGCGCTCCCCC
CGCATCCCCGAGCCGGCAGCGTGCGGGGACAGCCCGGGCACGGGGAAGGTGGCACGGGATCGCTTTCCTC
TGAACGCTTCTCGCTGCTCTTTGAGCCTGCAGACACCTGGGGGGATACGGGGAAAAAGCTAGGCTGAAAG
ACCGGTTCTTAGAATGACACGCGCCTGGGAGCTCACGGGGACAGCCCCCCCCCAAAGCCCCCAGGGATGT
AATTACGTCCCTCCCCCGCTAGGGGGCAGCAGCGAGCCGCCCGGGGCTCCGCTCCGGTCCGGCGCTCCCC
CCGCATCCCCGAGCCGGCAGCGTGCGGGGACAGCCCGGGCACGGGGAAGGTGGCACGGGATCGCTTTCCT
CTGAACGCTTCTCGCTGCTCTTTGAGCCTGCAGACACCTGGGGGGATACGGGGAAAAAGCTAACTTCTGA
GACGACAACTTTGTATAGAAAAGTTGGCTCCGAATTCGCCCTTGACAGCAGAGATCCAGTTTGGTTAATT
AATTGGCTCCGGTGCCCGTCAGTGGGCAGAGCGCACATCGCCCACAGTCCCCGAGAAGTTGTGGGGAGGG
GTCGGCAATTGAACCGGTGCCTAGAGAAGGTGGCGCGGGGTAAACTGGGAAAGTGATGTCGTGTACTGGC
TCCGCCTTTTTCCCGAGGGTGGGGGAGAACCGTATATAAGTGCAGTAGTCGCCGTGAACGTTCTTTTTCG
CAACGGGTTTGCCGCCAGAACACAGGTAAGTGCCGTGTGTGGTTCCCGCGGGCCTGGCCTCTTTACGGGT
TATGGCCCTTGCGTGCCTTGAATTACTTCCACCTGGCTGCAGTACGTGATTCTTGATCCCGAGCTTCGGG
TTGGAAGTGGGTGGGAGAGTTCGAGGCCTTGCGCTTAAGGAGCCCCTTCGCCTCGTGCTTGAGTTGAGGC
CTGGCCTGGGCGCTGGGGCCGCCGCGTGCGAATCTGGTGGCACCTTCGCGCCTGTCTCGCTGCTTTCGAT
AAGTCTCTAGCCATTTAAAATTTTTGATGACCTGCTGCGACGCTTTTTTTCTGGCAAGATAGTCTTGTAA
ATGCGGGCCAAGATCTGCACACTGGTATTTCGGTTTTTGGGGCCGCGGGCGGCGACGGGGCCCGTGCGTC
CCAGCGCACATGTTCGGCGAGGCGGGGCCTGCGAGCGCGGCCACCGAGAATCGGACGGGGGTAGTCTCAA
GCTGGCCGGCCTGCTCTGGTGCCTGGCCTCGCGCCGCCGTGTATCGCCCCGCCCTGGGCGGCAAGGCTGG
CCCGGTCGGCACCAGTTGCGTGAGCGGAAAGATGGCCGCTTCCCGGCCCTGCTGCAGGGAGCTCAAAATG
GAGGACGCGGCGCTCGGGAGAGCGGGCGGGTGAGTCACCCACACAAAGGAAAAGGGCCTTTCCGTCCTCA
GCCGTCGCTTCATGTGACTCCACGGAGTACCGGGCGCCGTCCAGGCACCTCGATTAGTTCTCGAGCTTTT
GGAGTACGTCGTCTTTAGGTTGGGGGGAGGGGTTTTATGCGATGGAGTTTCCCCACACTGAGTGGGTGGA
GACTGAAGTTAGGCCAGCTTGGCACTTGATGTAATTCTCCTTGGAATTTGCCCTTTTTGAGTTTGGATCT
TGGTTCATTCTCAAGCCTCAGACAGTGGTTCAAAGTTTTTTTCTTCCATTTCAGGTGTCGTGAGAAGGGC
GAATTCGACCCAAGTTTGTACAAAAAAGCAGGCTGGATCCAGGTGCCACCATGGTGAGCGAGCTGATTAA
GGAGAACATGCACATGAAGCTGTACATGGAGGGCACCGTGAACAACCACCACTTCAAGTGCACATCCGAG
GGCGAAGGCAAGCCCTACGAGGGCACCCAGACCATGAGAATCAAGGCGGTCGAGGGCGGCCCTCTCCCCT
TCGCCTTCGACATCCTGGCTACCAGCTTCATGTACGGCAGCAAAACCTTCATCAACCACACCCAGGGCAT
CCCCGACTTCTTTAAGCAGTCCTTCCCCGAGGGCTTCACATGGGAGAGAGTCACCACATACGAAGATGGG
GGCGTGCTGACCGCTACCCAGGACACCAGCCTCCAGGACGGCTGCCTCATCTACAACGTCAAGATCAGAG
GGGTGAACTTCCCATCCAACGGCCCTGTGATGCAGAAGAAAACACTCGGCTGGGAGGCCTCCACCGAGAC
ACTGTACCCCGCTGACGGCGGCCTGGAAGGCAGAGCCGACATGGCCCTGAAGCTCGTGGGCGGGGGCCAC
CTGATCTGCAACCTTAAGACCACATACAGATCCAAGAAACCCGCTAAGAACCTCAAGATGCCCGGCGTCT
ACTATGTGGACAGGAGACTGGAAAGAATCAAGGAGGCCGACAAAGAGACATACGTCGAGCAGCACGAGGT
GGCTGTGGCCAGATACTGCGACCTCCCTAGCAAACTGGGGCACAAACTTAATTGAGAATTCTACCACCCA
GCTTTCTTGTACAAAGTGGTACGTCTCAAGACCAGAGGTCTCTGCTTACTTTAAAAGAGGCAGGTTCCTG
GATCATAGAGGCAGGTTCCTGGATCATAGAGGCAGGTTCCTGGATCATAGAGGCAGGTTCCTGGATCATC
AACCAGAAGAGACCTGTGCTTCACTCCTCAGGTGCAGGCTGCCTATCAGAAGGTGGTGGCTGGTGTGGCC
AATGCCCTGGCTCACAAATACCACTGAGATCTTTTTCCCTCTGCCAAAAATTATGGGGACATCATGAAGC
CCCTTGAGCATCTGACTTCTGGCTAATAAAGGAAATTTATTTTCATTGCAATAGTGTGTTGGAATTTTTT
GTGTCTCTCACTCGGAAGGACATATGGGAGGGCAAATCATTTAAAACATCAGAATGAGTATTTGGTTTAG
AGTTTGGCAACATATGCCCATATGCTGGCTGCCATGAACAAAGGTTGGCTATAAAGAGGTCATCAGTATA
TGAAACAGCCCCCTGCTGTCCATTCCTTATTCCATAGAAAAGCCTTGACTTGAGGTTAGATTTTTTTTAT
ATTTTGTTTTGTGTTATTTTTTTCTTTAACATCCCTAAAATTTTCCTTACATGTTTTACTAGCCAGATTT
TTCCTCCTCTCCTGACTACTCCCAGTCATAGCTGTCCCTCTTCTCTTATGGAGATCCCGAGCGGTGCGTT
TTTATGCTTGTAGTATTGTATAATGTTTTTAAGATCCAAGCTTCTGACCTCTTCTCTTCCTCCCACAGGG
CCTCGAGACAATTGCATCGATGGTACCAGTGAAAGTCTGCAATGAATTCGAGTTGGCGCGCCTGTCATTC
TAAATCTCTCTTTCAGCCTAAAGCTTTTTCCCCGTATCCCCCCAGGTGTCTGCAGGCTCAAAGAGCAGCG
AGAAGCGTTCAGAGGAAAGCGATCCCGTGCCACCTTCCCCGTGCCCGGGCTGTCCCCGCACGCTGCCGGC
TCGGGGATGCGGGGGGAGCGCCGGACCGGAGCGGAGCCCCGGGCGGCTCGCTGCTGCCCCCTAGCGGGGG
AGGGACGTAATTACATCCCTGGGGGCTTTGGGAGGGGGCTGTCCCCGTGAGCTCCCAGGCGCGCCTGTCA
TTCTAAATCTCTCTTTCAGCCTAAAGCTTTTTCCCCGTATCCCCCCAGGTGTCTGCAGGCTCAAAGAGCA
GCGAGAAGCGTTCAGAGGAAAGCGATCCCGTGCCACCTTCCCCGTGCCCGGGCTGTCCCCGCACGCTGCC
GGCTCGGGGATGCGGGGGGAGCGCCGGACCGGAGCGGAGCCCCGGGCGGCTCGCTGCTGCCCCCTAGCGG
GGGAGGGACGTAATTACATCCCTGGGGGCTTTGGGGGGGGGCTGTCCCCGTGAGCTCCCAGGCGCGCCAA
CTCGGTACCGTATCGATGTCGACGTTAACGCTAGTGATATCAACTTTGTATAGAAAAGTTGGCTCCGAAT
TCGCCCTTGACAGCAGAGATCCAGTTTGGTTAATTAATTGGCTCCGGTGCCCGTCAGTGGGCAGAGCGCA
CATCGCCCACAGTCCCCGAGAAGTTGTGGGGAGGGGTCGGCAATTGAACCGGTGCCTAGAGAAGGTGGCG
CGGGGTAAACTGGGAAAGTGATGTCGTGTACTGGCTCCGCCTTTTTCCCGAGGGTGGGGGAGAACCGTAT
ATAAGTGCAGTAGTCGCCGTGAACGTTCTTTTTCGCAACGGGTTTGCCGCCAGAACACAGGTAAGTGCCG
TGTGTGGTTCCCGCGGGCCTGGCCTCTTTACGGGTTATGGCCCTTGCGTGCCTTGAATTACTTCCACCTG
GCTGCAGTACGTGATTCTTGATCCCGAGCTTCGGGTTGGAAGTGGGTGGGAGAGTTCGAGGCCTTGCGCT
TAAGGAGCCCCTTCGCCTCGTGCTTGAGTTGAGGCCTGGCCTGGGCGCTGGGGCCGCCGCGTGCGAATCT
GGTGGCACCTTCGCGCCTGTCTCGCTGCTTTCGATAAGTCTCTAGCCATTTAAAATTTTTGATGACCTGC
TGCGACGCTTTTTTTCTGGCAAGATAGTCTTGTAAATGCGGGCCAAGATCTGCACACTGGTATTTCGGTT
TTTGGGGCCGCGGGCGGCGACGGGGCCCGTGCGTCCCAGCGCACATGTTCGGCGAGGCGGGGCCTGCGAG
CGCGGCCACCGAGAATCGGACGGGGGTAGTCTCAAGCTGGCCGGCCTGCTCTGGTGCCTGGCCTCGCGCC
GCCGTGTATCGCCCCGCCCTGGGCGGCAAGGCTGGCCCGGTCGGCACCAGTTGCGTGAGCGGAAAGATGG
CCGCTTCCCGGCCCTGCTGCAGGGAGCTCAAAATGGAGGACGCGGCGCTCGGGAGAGCGGGCGGGTGAGT
CACCCACACAAAGGAAAAGGGCCTTTCCGTCCTCAGCCGTCGCTTCATGTGACTCCACGGAGTACCGGGC
GCCGTCCAGGCACCTCGATTAGTTCTCGAGCTTTTGGAGTACGTCGTCTTTAGGTTGGGGGGAGGGGTTT
TATGCGATGGAGTTTCCCCACACTGAGTGGGTGGAGACTGAAGTTAGGCCAGCTTGGCACTTGATGTAAT
TCTCCTTGGAATTTGCCCTTTTTGAGTTTGGATCTTGGTTCATTCTCAAGCCTCAGACAGTGGTTCAAAG
TTTTTTTCTTCCATTTCAGGTGTCGTGAGAAGGGCGAATTCGACCCAAGTTTGTACAAAAAAGCAGGCTC
GCCACCATGGTGAGCAAGGGCGAGGAGCTGTTCACCGGGGTGGTGCCCATCCTGGTCGAGCTGGACGGCG
ACGTAAACGGCCACAAGTTCAGCGTGAGGGGCGAGGGCGAGGGCGATGCCACCAACGGCAAGCTGACCCT
GAAGTTCATCTGCACCACCGGCAAGCTGCCCGTGCCCTGGCCCACCCTCGTGACCACCCTGAGCCACGGC
GTGCAGTGCTTCGCCCGCTACCCCGACCACATGAAGCAGCACGACTTCTTCAAGTCCGCCATGCCCGAAG
GCTACGTCCAGGAGCGCACCATCTTCTTCAAGGACGACGGCACCTACAAGACCCGCGCCGAGGTGAAGTT
CGAGGGCGACACCCTAGTGAACCGCATCGAGCTGAAGGGCGTCGACTTCAAGGAGGACGGCAACATCCTG
GGGCACAAGCTGGAGTACAACTTCAACAGCCACAACATCTATATCATGGCCGTCAAGCAGAAGAACGGCA
TCAAGGTGAACTTCAAGATCCGCCACAACGTGGAGGACGGCAGCGTGCAGCTCGCCGACCACTACCAGCA
GAACACCCCCATCGGCGACGGCCCCGTGCTGCTGCCCGACAGCCACTACCTGAGCACCCAGTCCGTGCTG
AGCAAAGACCCCAACGAGAAGCGCGATCACATGGTCCTGCTGGAGTTCCGCACCGCCGCCGGGATCACTC
TCGGCATGGACGAGCTGTACAAGTAATACCACCCAGCTTTCTTGTACAAAGTGGTACGCGTGAATTCACT
CCTCAGGTGCAGGCTGCCTATCAGAAGGTGGTGGCTGGTGTGGCCAATGCCCTGGCTCACAAATACCACT
GAGATCTTTTTCCCTCTGCCAAAAATTATGGGGACATCATGAAGCCCCTTGAGCATCTGACTTCTGGCTA
ATAAAGGAAATTTATTTTCATTGCAATAGTGTGTTGGAATTTTTTGTGTCTCTCACTCGGAAGGACATAT
GGGAGGGCAAATCATTTAAAACATCAGAATGAGTATTTGGTTTAGAGTTTGGCAACATATGCCCATATGC
TGGCTGCCATGAACAAAGGTTGGCTATAAAGAGGTCATCAGTATATGAAACAGCCCCCTGCTGTCCATTC
CTTATTCCATAGAAAAGCCTTGACTTGAGGTTAGATTTTTTTTATATTTTGTTTTGTGTTATTTTTTTCT
TTAACATCCCTAAAATTTTCCTTACATGTTTTACTAGCCAGATTTTTCCTCCTCTCCTGACTACTCCCAG
TCATAGCTGTCCCTCTTCTCTTATGGAGATCCCTCGACCTGCAGCCCAAGCTTGGCGTAATCATGGTCAT
AGCTGTTTCCTGTGTGAAATTGTTATCCGCTCACAATTCCACACAACATACGAGCCGGAAGCATAAAGTG
TAAAGCCTGGGGTGCCTAATGAGTGAGCTAACTCACATTAATTGCGTTGCGCTCACTGCCCGCTTTCCAG
TCGGGAAACCTGTCGTGCCAGCGGATCGACAGTACTAAGCTTGGTCTAATACCCAATCTCTCGTCTTATC
CAGATGTTTTATACGCCTCTGGCCCGTGTCTCAAAATCTCTGATGTTACATTGCACAAGATAAAATAATA
TCATCATGAACAATAAAACTGTCTGCTTACATAAACAGTAATACAAGGGGTGTTATGAGCCATATTCAAC
GGGAAACGTCGAGGCCGCGATTAAATTCCAACATGGATGCTGATTTATATGGGTATAAATGGGCTCGCGA
TAATGTCGGGCAATCAGGTGCGACAATCTATCGCTTGTATGGGAAGCCCGATGCGCCAGAGTTGTTTCTG
AAACATGGCAAAGGTAGCGTTGCCAATGATGTTACAGATGAGATGGTCAGACTAAACTGGCTGACGGAAT
TTATGCCTCTTCCGACCATCAAGCATTTTATCCGTACTCCTGATGATGCATGGTTACTCACCACTGCGAT
CCCCGGAAAAACAGCATTCCAGGTATTAGAAGAATATCCTGATTCAGGTGAAAATATTGTTGATGCGCTG
GCAGTGTTCCTGCGCCGGTTGCATTCGATTCCTGTTTGTAATTGTCCTTTTAACAGCGATCGCGTATTTC
GTCTCGCTCAGGCGCAATCACGAATGAATAACGGTTTGGTTGATGCGAGTGATTTTGATGACGAGCGTAA
TGGCTGGCCTGTTGAACAAGTCTGGAAAGAAATGCATAAACTTTTGCCATTCTCACCGGATTCAGTCGTC
ACTCATGGTGATTTCTCACTTGATAACCTTATTTTTGACGAGGGGAAATTAATAGGTTGTATTGATGTTG
GACGAGTCGGAATCGCAGACCGATACCAGGATCTTGCCATCCTATGGAACTGCCTCGGTGAGTTTTCTCC
TTCATTACAGAAACGGCTTTTTCAAAAATATGGTATTGATAATCCTGATATGAATAAATTGCAGTTTCAT
TTGATGCTCGATGAGTTTTTCTAATCAGAATTGGTTAATTGGTTGTAACACTGGCAGAGCATTACGCTGA
CTTGACGGGACGGCGCAAGCTCATGACCAAAATCCCTTAACGTGAGTTACGCGTCGTTCCACTGAGCGTC
AGAGGTATCACTAGTATTACAGAGGTAAGTTATAACAGTCGCCTAACCC
Features (pLannotate 1.2.2; 28 found; start..end, strand, type, name):
     87..675     -  rep_origin     ori: high-copy-number ColE1/pMB1/pBR322/pUC origin of replication
    846..1706    -  CDS            AmpR: β-lactamase; bla; confers resistance to ampicillin, carbenicillin, and related antibiotics
   1707..1778    -  promoter       AmpR promoter: bla
   1857..2456    +  CDS            PuroR: puromycin N-acetyltransferase; pac from Streptomyces alboniger; confers resistance to puromycin
   2461..2541    +  CDS            HBB (fragment): HBB_PONPY - Experimental evidence at transcript level: Swiss-Prot protein existence level 2. Involved in oxygen transport from the lung to the various peripheral tissues. From Pongo pygmaeus (Bornean orangutan).
   2612..2667    +  polyA_signal   β-globin poly(A) signal: rabbit β-globin polyadenylation signal (Gil and Proudfoot, 1987)
   3646..3666    +  protein_bind   attB4: mutant version of attB; core recombination site for the Gateway® BP reaction BP Clonase™
   3734..3945    +  promoter       EF-1α core promoter: core promoter for human elongation factor EF-1α
   3946..4884    +  intron         EF-1α intron A: intron upstream of the start codon of human EF-1α
   4911..4931    +  protein_bind   attB1: mutant version of attB; core recombination site for the Gateway® BP reaction BP Clonase™
   4951..5646    +  CDS            mKate2: mKate2 is a basic (constitutively fluorescent) red fluorescent protein published in 2009, derived from Entacmaea quadricolor. It is reported to be a rapidly-maturing monomer with moderate acid sensitivity.
   5666..5690    -  protein_bind   attB2: mutant version of attB; recombination site for the Gateway® BP reaction BP Clonase™
   5830..5904    +  CDS            HBB (fragment): HBB_PONPY - Experimental evidence at transcript level: Swiss-Prot protein existence level 2. Involved in oxygen transport from the lung to the various peripheral tissues. From Pongo pygmaeus (Bornean orangutan).
   5975..6030    +  polyA_signal   β-globin poly(A) signal: rabbit β-globin polyadenylation signal (Gil and Proudfoot, 1987)
   6414..6439    +  misc_feature   SA: splice acceptor site
   7111..7131    +  protein_bind   attB4: mutant version of attB; core recombination site for the Gateway® BP reaction BP Clonase™
   7199..7410    +  promoter       EF-1α core promoter: core promoter for human elongation factor EF-1α
   7411..8349    +  intron         EF-1α intron A: intron upstream of the start codon of human EF-1α
   8376..8396    +  protein_bind   attB1: mutant version of attB; core recombination site for the Gateway® BP reaction BP Clonase™
   8407..9123    +  CDS            EBFP2: EBFP2 is a basic (constitutively fluorescent) blue fluorescent protein published in 2007, derived from Aequorea victoria. It is reported to be a rapidly-maturing monomer with moderate acid sensitivity.
   9131..9155    -  protein_bind   attB2: mutant version of attB; recombination site for the Gateway® BP reaction BP Clonase™
   9159..9239    +  CDS            HBB (fragment): HBB_PONPY - Experimental evidence at transcript level: Swiss-Prot protein existence level 2. Involved in oxygen transport from the lung to the various peripheral tissues. From Pongo pygmaeus (Bornean orangutan).
   9310..9365    +  polyA_signal   β-globin poly(A) signal: rabbit β-globin polyadenylation signal (Gil and Proudfoot, 1987)
   9748..9770    -  protein_bind   lac operator (fragment): The lac repressor binds to the lac operator to inhibit transcription in E. coli. This inhibition can be relieved by adding lactose or isopropyl-β-D-thiogalactopyranoside (IPTG). lac repressor encoded by lacI
   9774..9804    -  promoter       lac promoter: promoter for the E. coli lac operon
   9819..9840    -  protein_bind   CAP binding site: CAP binding activates transcription in the presence of cAMP. E. coli catabolite activator protein
   9853..9892    -  CDS            lacI (fragment): lac repressor; lacI; The lac repressor binds to the lac operator to inhibit transcription in E. coli. This inhibition can be relieved by adding lactose or isopropyl-β-D-thiogalactopyranoside (IPTG).
  10065..10874   +  CDS            KanR: aminoglycoside phosphotransferase; aph(3')-Ia; confers resistance to kanamycin in bacteria or G418 (Geneticin®) in eukaryotes
