[The description below was written by a language model from this plasmid's Addgene catalogue record and pLannotate feature annotations shown in this document.]
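Description:
LSB-hsa-miR-640 is a mammalian expression, synthetic-biology plasmid of about 11 kb built on the Low Sensor Backbone (LSB) and designed as a two-colour fluorescent sensor of microRNA activity. It is maintained in E. coli from a high-copy ColE1/pUC-type origin and carries both a β-lactamase (AmpR) and an aminoglycoside phosphotransferase (KanR) gene, matching the dual ampicillin/kanamycin selection listed. A remnant lac promoter/operator region is also annotated and appears to be backbone residue.

The payload consists of two parallel transcription units, each driven by the human EF-1α core promoter with its intron A and terminated by a rabbit β-globin polyadenylation signal. Gateway attB4/attB1/attB2 scars flank the promoter and coding segments in both units. The first unit expresses the red fluorescent protein mKate2, and according to the record the hsa-miR-640 target is placed in its 3' UTR; this target is not annotated separately in the feature table, but it would lie in the region between the mKate2 coding sequence and its poly(A) signal. The second unit expresses EBFP2 without a target site and serves as an internal reference. When miR-640 is active in the transfected cell, mKate2 output is repressed while EBFP2 is unaffected, so the red-to-blue ratio reports miRNA activity. A puromycin N-acetyltransferase gene with its own β-globin poly(A) signal allows puromycin selection in mammalian cells, although no dedicated promoter is annotated upstream of it.

The depositor notes that the repeated poly(A) elements make the plasmid inherently unstable. They also report small insertions flanking the puromycin coding region in the physical plasmid relative to the deposited sequence, which do not impair selection.
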