Addgene plasmid #103695: LSB-hsa-miR-640
Purpose: Used to sense miRNA activity using fluorescence based tools. hsa-miR-640 target in 3' UTR of of mKate. miRNA activity can be measured by the repression of mKate2 relative to EBFP2 fluorescent proteins . Plasmid is inherently unstable; please see Depositor Comments
Depositing lab: Ron Weiss. Depositing organization: Massachusetts Institute of Technology. Publication: A mixed antagonistic/synergistic miRNA repression model enables accurate predictions of multi-input miRNA sensor activity. Gam JJ, Babb J, Weiss R. Nat Commun. 2018 Jun 22;9(1):2430. doi: 10.1038/s41467-018-04575-0. PubMed 29934631.
Backbone
  Vector backbone: Low Sensor Backbone (LSB)
  Vector type: Mammalian Expression, Synthetic Biology
Growth in bacteria
  Bacterial resistance: Ampicillin and Kanamycin, 100 & 50 μg/mL
  Growth temperature: 30°C
  Growth strain: NEB Stable
  Copy number: High Copy
Gene/Insert
  Gene/Insert name: hsa-miR-640 target
  Species: H. sapiens (human)
  Entrez Gene: MIR640 (a.k.a. MIRN640, hsa-mir-640)
  Promoter: EF-1a
  Cloning method: Gibson Cloning
Terms and licenses: Academic/Nonprofit Terms; Industry Terms: Not Available to Industry
Depositor comments: Please note that this plasmid is inherently unstable due to a repeating poly A element. We recommend performing a diagnostic digest on multiple colonies upon receipt. The depositors would like to note the presence of several discrepancies between the depositor sequence and physical plasmid sequence. In particular, the sequences upstream and downstream of the puromycin coding region have 10 bp insertions which do not affect the ability to perform puromycin selection. The sequences for those regions within the physical plasmids are as follows: Upstream of Puro: GAATTCGACCGCCTGTCTCAAGGTGCCACC; Downstream of Puro: GCTTTGAGACTACGCGTGAATTCACTCCTC. Please contact if you are interested in this plasmid prior to placing an order.
How to cite: LSB-hsa-miR-640 was a gift from Ron Weiss (Addgene plasmid # 103695 ; http://n2t.net/addgene:103695 ; RRID:Addgene_103695)
