>Addgene plasmid #103695 | LSB-hsa-miR-640 | depositor partial sequence | sequence record 196439 | hsa-miR-640 target
AGAGGCAGGTTCCTGGATCAT
